>Addgene plasmid #141572 | TFORF0304 | addgene full sequence | sequence record 400398 | Addgene NGS Result
TTAATGTAGTCTTATGCAATACTCTTGTAGTCTTGCAACATGGTAACGATGAGTTAGCAACATGCCTTAC
AAGGAGAGAAAAAGCACCGTGCATGCCGATTGGTGGAAGTAAGGTGGTACGATCGTGCCTTATTAGGAAG
GCAACAGACGGGTCTGACATGGATTGGACGAACCACTGAATTGCCGCATTGCAGAGATATTGTATTTAAG
TGCCTAGCTCGATACATAAACGGGTCTCTCTGGTTAGACCAGATCTGAGCCTGGGAGCTCTCTGGCTAAC
TAGGGAACCCACTGCTTAAGCCTCAATAAAGCTTGCCTTGAGTGCTTCAAGTAGTGTGTGCCCGTCTGTT
GTGTGACTCTGGTAACTAGAGATCCCTCAGACCCTTTTAGTCAGTGTGGAAAATCTCTAGCAGTGGCGCC
CGAACAGGGACTTGAAAGCGAAAGGGAAACCAGAGGAGCTCTCTCGACGCAGGACTCGGCTTGCTGAAGC
GCGCACGGCAAGAGGCGAGGGGCGGCGACTGGTGAGTACGCCAAAAATTTTGACTAGCGGAGGCTAGAAG
GAGAGAGATGGGTGCGAGAGCGTCAGTATTAAGCGGGGGAGAATTAGATCGCGATGGGAAAAAATTCGGT
TAAGGCCAGGGGGAAAGAAAAAATATAAATTAAAACATATAGTATGGGCAAGCAGGGAGCTAGAACGATT
CGCAGTTAATCCTGGCCTGTTAGAAACATCAGAAGGCTGTAGACAAATACTGGGACAGCTACAACCATCC
CTTCAGACAGGATCAGAAGAACTTAGATCATTATATAATACAGTAGCAACCCTCTATTGTGTGCATCAAA
GGATAGAGATAAAAGACACCAAGGAAGCTTTAGACAAGATAGAGGAAGAGCAAAACAAAAGTAAGACCAC
CGCACAGCAAGCGGCCGCTGATCTTCAGACCTGGAGGAGGAGATATGAGGGACAATTGGAGAAGTGAATT
ATATAAATATAAAGTAGTAAAAATTGAACCATTAGGAGTAGCACCCACCAAGGCAAAGAGAAGAGTGGTG
CAGAGAGAAAAAAGAGCAGTGGGAATAGGAGCTTTGTTCCTTGGGTTCTTGGGAGCAGCAGGAAGCACTA
TGGGCGCAGCGTCAATGACGCTGACGGTACAGGCCAGACAATTATTGTCTGGTATAGTGCAGCAGCAGAA
CAATTTGCTGAGGGCTATTGAGGCGCAACAGCATCTGTTGCAACTCACAGTCTGGGGCATCAAGCAGCTC
CAGGCAAGAATCCTGGCTGTGGAAAGATACCTAAAGGATCAACAGCTCCTGGGGATTTGGGGTTGCTCTG
GAAAACTCATTTGCACCACTGCTGTGCCTTGGAATGCTAGTTGGAGTAATAAATCTCTGGAACAGATTTG
GAATCACACGACCTGGATGGAGTGGGACAGAGAAATTAACAATTACACAAGCTTAATACACTCCTTAATT
GAAGAATCGCAAAACCAGCAAGAAAAGAATGAACAAGAATTATTGGAATTAGATAAATGGGCAAGTTTGT
GGAATTGGTTTAACATAACAAATTGGCTGTGGTATATAAAATTATTCATAATGATAGTAGGAGGCTTGGT
AGGTTTAAGAATAGTTTTTGCTGTACTTTCTATAGTGAATAGAGTTAGGCAGGGATATTCACCATTATCG
TTTCAGACCCACCTCCCAACCCCGAGGGGACCCATGCATTGCATCTCAATTAGTCAGCAACCAGGTGTGG
AAAGTCCCCAGGCTCCCCAGCAGGCAGAAGTATGCAAAGCATGCGTCTCAATTAGTCAGCAACCATAGTC
CCGCCCCTAACTCCGCCCATCCCGCCCCTAACTCCGCCCAGTTCCGCCCATTCTCCGCCCCATGGCTGAC
TAATTTTTTTTATTTATGCAGAGGCCGAGGCCGCCTCGGCCTCTGAGCTATTCCAGAAGTAGTGAGGAGG
CTTTTTTGGAGGCCTAGGCTTTTGCAAAAAGCTTTCTAGAGGTACCACCGGAGCTTACCATGACCGAGTA
CAAGCCCACGGTGCGCCTCGCCACCCGCGACGACGTCCCCAGGGCCGTACGCACCCTCGCCGCCGCGTTC
GCCGACTACCCCGCCACGCGCCACACCGTCGATCCGGACCGCCACATCGAGCGGGTCACCGAGCTGCAAG
AACTCTTCCTCACGCGCGTCGGGCTCGACATCGGCAAGGTGTGGGTCGCGGACGACGGCGCCGCCGTGGC
GGTCTGGACCACGCCGGAGAGCGTCGAAGCGGGGGCGGTGTTCGCCGAGATCGGCCCGCGCATGGCCGAG
TTGAGCGGTTCCCGGCTGGCCGCGCAGCAACAGATGGAAGGCCTCCTGGCGCCGCACCGGCCCAAGGAGC
CCGCGTGGTTCCTGGCCACCGTCGGCGTCTCGCCCGACCACCAGGGCAAGGGTCTGGGCAGCGCCGTCGT
GCTCCCCGGAGTGGAGGCGGCCGAGCGCGCCGGGGTGCCCGCCTTCCTGGAGACCTCCGCGCCCCGCAAC
CTCCCCTTCTACGAGCGGCTCGGCTTCACCGTCACCGCCGACGTCGAGGTGCCCGAAGGACCGCGCACCT
GGTGCATGACCCGCAAGCCCGGTGCCAGTTAACGAATTCTAGATCTTGAGACAAATGGCAGTATTCATCC
ACAATTTTAAAAGAAAAGGGGGGATTGGGGGGTACAGTGCAGGGGAAAGAATAGTAGACATAATAGCAAC
AGACATACAAACTAAAGAATTACAAAAACAAATTACAAAAATTCAAAATTTTCGGGTTTATTACAGGGAC
AGCAGAGATCCACTTTGGCGCCGGCTCGAGGCCTGCAGGTGCAAAGATGGATAAAGTTTTAAACAGAGAG
GAATCTTTGCAGCTAATGGACCTTCTAGGTCTTGAAAGGAGTGGGAATTGGCTCCGGTGCCCGTCAGTGG
GCAGAGCGCACATCGCCCACAGTCCCCGAGAAGTTGGGGGGAGGGGTCGGCAATTGAACCGGTGCCTAGA
GAAGGTGGCGCGGGGTAAACTGGGAAAGTGATGTCGTGTACTGGCTCCGCCTTTTTCCCGAGGGTGGGGG
AGAACCGTATATAAGTGCAGTAGTCGCCGTGAACGTTCTTTTTCGCAACGGGTTTGCCGCCAGAACACAG
GTAAGTGCCGTGTGTGGTTCCCGCGGGCCTGGCCTCTTTACGGGTTATGGCCCTTGCGTGCCTTGAATTA
CTTCCACCTGGCTGCAGTACGTGATTCTTGATCCCGAGCTTCGGGTTGGAAGTGGGTGGGAGAGTTCGAG
GCCTTGCGCTTAAGGAGCCCCTTCGCCTCGTGCTTGAGTTGAGGCCTGGCCTGGGCGCTGGGGCCGCCGC
GTGCGAATCTGGTGGCACCTTCGCGCCTGTCTCGCTGCTTTCGATAAGTCTCTAGCCATTTAAAATTTTT
GATGACCTGCTGCGACGCTTTTTTTCTGGCAAGATAGTCTTGTAAATGCGGGCCAAGATCTGCACACTGG
TATTTCGGTTTTTGGGGCCGCGGGCGGCGACGGGGCCCGTGCGTCCCAGCGCACATGTTCGGCGAGGCGG
GGCCTGCGAGCGCGGCCACCGAGAATCGGACGGGGGTAGTCTCAAGCTGGCCGGCCTGCTCTGGTGCCTG
GCCTCGCGCCGCCGTGTATCGCCCCGCCCTGGGCGGCAAGGCTGGCCCGGTCGGCACCAGTTGCGTGAGC
GGAAAGATGGCCGCTTCCCGGCCCTGCTGCAGGGAGCTCAAAATGGAGGACGCGGCGCTCGGGAGAGCGG
GCGGGTGAGTCACCCACACAAAGGAAAAGGGCCTTTCCGTCCTCAGCCGTCGCTTCATGTGACTCCACGG
AGTACCGGGCGCCGTCCAGGCACCTCGATTAGTTCTCGAGCTTTTGGAGTACGTCGTCTTTAGGTTGGGG
GGAGGGGTTTTATGCGATGGAGTTTCCCCACACTGAGTGGGTGGAGACTGAAGTTAGGCCAGCTTGGCAC
TTGATGTAATTCTCCTTGGAATTTGCCCTTTTTGAGTTTGGATCTTGGTTCATTCTCAAGCCTCAGACAG
TGGTTCAAAGTTTTTTTCTTCCATTTCAGGTGTCGTGAGGCTAGCACCGCCACCATGGCTGTAACTGGAG
ATGACACAGATGAGGAAACTGAACTTGCCCCAAGTCACATGGCTGCTGCCACTGGTGACATGCCAACTTA
CCAGATCCGAGCTCCTACTGCTGCTTTGCCACAGGGAGTGGTGATGGCTGCATCGCCCGGAAGTTTGCAC
AGTCCCCAGCAGCTGGCAGAAGAAGCAACACGCAAACGAGAGCTGAGGCTAATGAAAAACAGGGAAGCTG
CCAAAGAATGTCGACGTCGAAAGAAAGAATATGTAAAATGTCTGGAGAGCCGAGTTGCAGTGCTGGAAGT
CCAGAACAAGAAGCTTATAGAGGAACTTGAAACCTTGAAAGACATTTGTTCTCCCAAAACAGATTACTAG
TAATGAACTAGTCCGTAACTTGAAAGTATTTCGATTTCTTGGCTTTATATATCTTGTGGAAAGGACGACC
GCCCTCTACCGTCTGCGTAGGCACGCGTTAAGTCGACAATCAACCTCTGGATTACAAAATTTGTGAAAGA
TTGACTGGTATTCTTAACTATGTTGCTCCTTTTACGCTATGTGGATACGCTGCTTTAATGCCTTTGTATC
ATGCTATTGCTTCCCGTATGGCTTTCATTTTCTCCTCCTTGTATAAATCCTGGTTGCTGTCTCTTTATGA
GGAGTTGTGGCCCGTTGTCAGGCAACGTGGCGTGGTGTGCACTGTGTTTGCTGACGCAACCCCCACTGGT
TGGGGCATTGCCACCACCTGTCAGCTCCTTTCCGGGACTTTCGCTTTCCCCCTCCCTATTGCCACGGCGG
AACTCATCGCCGCCTGCCTTGCCCGCTGCTGGACAGGGGCTCGGCTGTTGGGCACTGACAATTCCGTGGT
GTTGTCGGGGAAATCATCGTCCTTTCCTTGGCTGCTCGCCTGTGTTGCCACCTGGATTCTGCGCGGGACG
TCCTTCTGCTACGTCCCTTCGGCCCTCAATCCAGCGGACCTTCCTTCCCGCGGCCTGCTGCCGGCTCTGC
GGCCTCTTCCGCGTCTTCGCCTTCGCCCTCAGACGAGTCGGATCTCCCTTTGGGCCGCCTCCCCGCGTCG
ACTTTAAGACCAATGACTTACAAGGCAGCTGTAGATCTTAGCCACTTTTTAAAAGAAAAGGGGGGACTGG
AAGGGCTAATTCACTCCCAACGAAGACAAGATCTGCTTTTTGCTTGTACTGGGTCTCTCTGGTTAGACCA
GATCTGAGCCTGGGAGCTCTCTGGCTAACTAGGGAACCCACTGCTTAAGCCTCAATAAAGCTTGCCTTGA
GTGCTTCAAGTAGTGTGTGCCCGTCTGTTGTGTGACTCTGGTAACTAGAGATCCCTCAGACCCTTTTAGT
CAGTGTGGAAAATCTCTAGCAGTACGTATAGTAGTTCATGTCATCTTATTATTCAGTATTTATAACTTGC
AAAGAAATGAATATCAGAGAGTGAGAGGAACTTGTTTATTGCAGCTTATAATGGTTACAAATAAAGCAAT
AGCATCACAAATTTCACAAATAAAGCATTTTTTTCACTGCATTCTAGTTGTGGTTTGTCCAAACTCATCA
ATGTATCTTATCATGTCTGGCTCTAGCTATCCCGCCCCTAACTCCGCCCATCCCGCCCCTAACTCCGCCC
AGTTCCGCCCATTCTCCGCCCCATGGCTGACTAATTTTTTTTATTTATGCAGAGGCCGAGGCCGCCTCGG
CCTCTGAGCTATTCCAGAAGTAGTGAGGAGGCTTTTTTGGAGGCCTAGGGACGTACCCAATTCGCCCTAT
AGTGAGTCGTATTACGCGCGCTCACTGGCCGTCGTTTTACAACGTCGTGACTGGGAAAACCCTGGCGTTA
CCCAACTTAATCGCCTTGCAGCACATCCCCCTTTCGCCAGCTGGCGTAATAGCGAAGAGGCCCGCACCGA
TCGCCCTTCCCAACAGTTGCGCAGCCTGAATGGCGAATGGG
[124 nt withheld, positions 6062-6185]
C
[91 nt withheld, positions 6187-6277]
A
[49 nt withheld, positions 6279-6327]
CCTTTGACGTTGGAGTCCACGTTCTTT
[37 nt withheld, positions 6355-6391]
ACCCTATCTCGGTCTATTCTTTTGATTTATAAGGGATTTTGCCGATTTCGGCCTATTGGTTAAAAAATGA
GCTGATTTAACAAAAATTTAACGCGAATTTTAACAAAATATTAACGCTTACAATTTAGGTGGCACTTTTC
GGGGAAATGTGCGCGGAACCCCTATTTGTTTATTTTTCTAAATACATTCAAATATGTATCCGCTCATGAG
ACAATAACCCTGATAAATGCTTCAATAATATTGAAAAAGGAAGAGTATGAGTATTCAACATTTCCGTGTC
GCCCTTATTCCCTTTTTTGCGGCATTTTGCCTTCCTGTTTTTGCTCACCCAGAAACGCTGGTGAAAGTAA
AAGATGCTGAAGATCAGTTGGGTGCACGAGTGGGTTACATCGAACTGGATCTCAACAGCGGTAAGATCCT
TGAGAGTTTTCGCCCCGAAGAACGTTTTCCAATGATGAGCACTTTTAAAGTTCTGCTATGTGGCGCGGTA
TTATCCCGTATTGACGCCGGGCAAGAGCAACTCGGTCGCCGCATACACTATTCTCAGAATGACTTGGTTG
AGTACTCACCAGTCACAGAAAAGCATCTTACGGATGGCATGACAGTAAGAGAATTATGCAGTGCTGCCAT
AACCATGAGTGATAACACTGCGGCCAACTTACTTCTGACAACGATCGGAGGACCGAAGGAGCTAACCGCT
TTTTTGCACAACATGGGGGATCATGTAACTCGCCTTGATCGTTGGGAACCGGAGCTGAATGAAGCCATAC
CAAACGACGAGCGTGACACCACGATGCCTGTAGCAATGGCAACAACGTTGCGCAAACTATTAACTGGCGA
ACTACTTACTCTAGCTTCCCGGCAACAATTAATAGACTGGATGGAGGCGGATAAAGTTGCAGGACCACTT
CTGCGCTCGGCCCTTCCGGCTGGCTGGTTTATTGCTGATAAATCTGGAGCCGGTGAGCGTGGGTCTCGCG
GTATCATTGCAGCACTGGGGCCAGATGGTAAGCCCTCCCGTATCGTAGTTATCTACACGACGGGGAGTCA
GGCAACTATGGATGAACGAAATAGACAGATCGCTGAGATAGGTGCCTCACTGATTAAGCATTGGTAACTG
TCAGACCAAGTTTACTCATATATACTTTAGATTGATTTAAAACTTCATTTTTAATTTAAAAGGATCTAGG
TGAAGATCCTTTTTGATAATCTCATGACCAAAATCCCTTAACGTGAGTTTTCGTTCCACTGAGCGTCAGA
CCCCGTAGAAAAGATCAAAGGATCTTCTTGAGATCCTTTTTTTCTGCGCGTAATCTGCTGCTTGCAAACA
AAAAAACCACCGCTACCAGCGGTGGTTTGTTTGCCGGATCAAGAGCTACCAACTCTTTTTCCGAAGGTAA
CTGGCTTCAGCAGAGCGCAGATACCAAATACTGTTCTTCTAGTGTAGCCGTAGTTAGGCCACCACTTCAA
GAACTCTGTAGCACCGCCTACATACCTCGCTCTGCTAATCCTGTTACCAGTGGCTGCTGCCAGTGGCGAT
AAGTCGTGTCTTACCGGGTTGGACTCAAGACGATAGTTACCGGATAAGGCGCAGCGGTCGGGCTGAACGG
GGGGTTCGTGCACACAGCCCAGCTTGGAGCGAACGACCTACACCGAACTGAGATACCTACAGCGTGAGCT
ATGAGAAAGCGCCACGCTTCCCGAAGGGAGAAAGGCGGACAGGTATCCGGTAAGCGGCAGGGTCGGAACA
GGAGAGCGCACGAGGGAGCTTCCAGGGGGAAACGCCTGGTATCTTTATAGTCCTGTCGGGTTTCGCCACC
TCTGACTTGAGCGTCGATTTTTGTGATGCTCGTCAGGGGGGCGGAGCCTATGGAAAAACGCCAGCAACGC
GGCCTTTTTACGGTTCCTGGCCTTTTGCTGGCCTTTTGCTCACATGTTCTTTCCTGCGTTATCCCCTGAT
TCTGTGGATAACCGTATTACCGCCTTTGAGTGAGCTGATACCGCTCGCCGCAGCCGAACGACCGAGCGCA
GCGAGTCAGTGAGCGAGGAAGCGGAAGAGCGCCCAATACGCAAACCGCCTCTCCCCGCGCGTTGGCCGAT
TCATTAATGCAGCTGGCACGACAGGTTTCCCGACTGGAAAGCGGGCAGTGAGCGCAACGCAATTAATGTG
AGTTAGCTCACTCATTAGGCACCCCAGGCTTTACACTTTATGCTTCCGGCTCGTATGTTGTGTGGAATTG
TGAGCGGATAACAATTTCACACAGGAAACAGCTATGACCATGATTACGCCAAGCGCGCAATTAACCCTCA
CTAAAGGGAACAAAAGCTGGAGCTGCAAGC
Features (pLannotate 1.2.2; 31 found; start..end, strand, type, name):
      5..231     +  promoter       RSV promoter: Rous sarcoma virus enhancer/promoter
    232..412     +  LTR            5' LTR (truncated): truncated 5' long terminal repeat (LTR) from HIV-1
    459..584     +  misc_feature   HIV-1 Ψ: packaging signal of human immunodeficiency virus type 1
    568..931     +  CDS            HIV-1 gag (fragment): gag protein from human immunodeficiency virus 1; gag
   1077..1310    +  misc_feature   RRE: The Rev response element (RRE) of HIV-1 allows for Rev-dependent mRNA export from the nucleus to the cytoplasm.
   1687..1713    +  CDS            Rev (fragment): human immunodeficiency virus 1 (HIV-1) Rev protein; rev; enhances nuclear export of unspliced and incompletely spliced viral mRNAs
   1720..1743    +  promoter       SV40 promoter (fragment): SV40 early promoter
   1744..1815    +  promoter       SV40 promoter (fragment): SV40 enhancer and early promoter
   1839..1974    +  rep_origin     SV40 ori: SV40 origin of replication
   2020..2616    +  CDS            PuroR (fragment): puromycin N-acetyltransferase; pac from Streptomyces; confers resistance to puromycin
   2665..2782    +  misc_feature   cPPT/CTS: central polypurine tract and central termination sequence of HIV-1
   2847..2913    +  CDS            small t antigen (fragment): SV40 (simian virus 40) small t antigen
   2920..4098    +  promoter       EF-1α promoter: strong constitutive promoter for human elongation factor EF-1α
   4139..4477    +  CDS            CREM (fragment): CREM_HUMAN - Experimental evidence at protein level: Swiss-Prot protein existence level 1. [Isoform 6]: May play a role in the regulation of the circadian clock: acts as a transcriptional repressor of the core circadian component PER1 by directly binding to cAMP response elements in its promoter. From Homo sapiens (Human).
   4493..4546    +  promoter       U6 promoter (fragment): RNA polymerase III promoter for human U6 snRNA
   4588..5176    +  misc_feature   WPRE: woodchuck hepatitis virus posttranscriptional regulatory element
   5227..5246    +  misc_feature   cPPT/CTS (fragment): central polypurine tract and central termination sequence of HIV-1
   5248..5481    +  LTR            3' LTR (ΔU3): self-inactivating 3' long terminal repeat (LTR) from HIV-1
   5559..5680    +  polyA_signal   SV40 poly(A) signal: SV40 polyadenylation signal
   5720..5855    +  rep_origin     SV40 ori: SV40 origin of replication
   5876..5894    -  promoter       T7 promoter: promoter for bacteriophage T7 RNA polymerase
   5902..6057    +  CDS            lacZα (fragment): LacZα fragment of β-galactosidase; lacZ fragment
   6062..6490    +  rep_origin     f1 ori (sequence partly withheld): f1 bacteriophage origin of replication; arrow indicates direction of (+) strand synthesis
   6543..6647    +  promoter       AmpR promoter: bla
   6648..7508    +  CDS            AmpR: β-lactamase; bla; confers resistance to ampicillin, carbenicillin, and related antibiotics
   7679..8267    +  rep_origin     ori: high-copy-number ColE1/pMB1/pBR322/pUC origin of replication
   8450..8542    +  CDS            lacI (fragment): lac repressor; lacI; The lac repressor binds to the lac operator to inhibit transcription in E. coli. This inhibition can be relieved by adding lactose or isopropyl-β-D-thiogalactopyranoside (IPTG).
   8555..8576    +  protein_bind   CAP binding site: CAP binding activates transcription in the presence of cAMP. E. coli catabolite activator protein
   8591..8621    +  promoter       lac promoter: promoter for the E. coli lac operon
   8629..8645    +  protein_bind   lac operator: The lac repressor binds to the lac operator to inhibit transcription in E. coli. This inhibition can be relieved by adding lactose or isopropyl-β-D-thiogalactopyranoside (IPTG). lac repressor encoded by lacI
   8690..8708    +  promoter       T3 promoter: promoter for bacteriophage T3 RNA polymerase
