[The description below was written by a language model from this plasmid's Addgene catalogue record and pLannotate feature annotations shown in this document.]
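Description:
TFORF0304 is a lentiviral mammalian expression plasmid built on the pLX_TRC317 backbone and designed to overexpress a human CREM (cAMP responsive element modulator) transcription factor open reading frame. It belongs to a barcoded transcription factor ORF collection: each construct carries a unique 24-bp barcode so that individual factors can be identified by sequencing in pooled overexpression screens, such as those used to study directed differentiation. In bacteria the plasmid is maintained through a high-copy ColE1/pUC-type origin and selected with ampicillin via the β-lactamase gene. An f1 origin and residual lac and T7/T3 promoter elements from the cloning backbone are also present. The depositor notes that the plasmid can recombine.

The viral cassette has a third-generation layout. An RSV promoter fused to a truncated HIV-1 5' LTR drives genomic RNA production in packaging cells, followed by the Ψ packaging signal, a gag fragment, the Rev response element for Rev-dependent nuclear export, and a cPPT/CTS. The 3' LTR carries the ΔU3 self-inactivating deletion and is followed by an SV40 polyadenylation signal. Within the provirus, an SV40 early promoter drives puromycin N-acetyltransferase for selection of transduced cells, and the EF-1α promoter drives the synthesized CREM ORF. The annotation matches this short insert (about 467 bp) to a human CREM isoform described as a repressor acting at cAMP response elements. A WPRE downstream enhances transcript expression. The barcode is not annotated in the feature table, so its exact position is not stated, and the short U6 promoter fragment between the ORF and the WPRE is probably a residual sequence match rather than a functional promoter.
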