Addgene plasmid #141572: TFORF0304
Purpose: Lentiviral vector for overexpressing the CREM transcription factor ORF with a unique 24-bp barcode. Barcodes facilitate identification of transcription factors in pooled screens.
Depositing lab: Feng Zhang. Depositing organization: Broad Institute. Publication: A transcription factor atlas of directed differentiation. Joung J, Ma S, Tay T, Geiger-Schuller KR, Kirchgatterer PC, Verdine VK, Guo B, Arias-Garcia MA, Allen WE, Singh A, Kuksenko O, Abudayyeh OO, Gootenberg JS, Fu Z, Macrae RK, Buenrostro JD, Regev A, Zhang F. Cell. 2023 Jan 5;186(1):209-229.e26. doi: 10.1016/j.cell.2022.11.026. PubMed 36608654.
Backbone
  Vector backbone: pLX_TRC317
  Backbone manufacturer: Broad Institute Genetic Perturbation Platform
  Backbone size w/o insert (bp): 8264
  Vector type: Mammalian Expression, Lentiviral
  Selectable markers: Puromycin
Growth in bacteria
  Bacterial resistance: Ampicillin, 100 μg/mL
  Growth temperature: 37°C
  Growth strain: NEB Stable
  Copy number: High Copy
Gene/Insert
  Gene/Insert name: CREM
  Species: H. sapiens (human)
  Insert size (bp): 467
  Entrez Gene: CREM (a.k.a. CREM-2, ICER, hCREM-2)
  Promoter: EF1a
  Cloning method: Unknown
  Sequencing primers: 5′ GGGTGGAGACTGAAGTTAGGCCAG; 3′ CACATAGCGTAAAAGGAGCAACATAG
Terms and licenses: Academic/Nonprofit Terms; Industry Terms: Not Available to Industry
Depositor comments: NM_182719,ENST00000487763 . The transcription factor ORF portion of this plasmid was synthesized by Genewiz. Please test multiple small colonies in case of plasmid recombination. To make this collection available in a timely manner, a portion of this collection was not fully sequenced by Addgene. If an Addgene verified full plasmid sequence is not available, please contact us prior to placing an order to request the full sequence.
How to cite: TFORF0304 was a gift from Feng Zhang (Addgene plasmid # 141572 ; http://n2t.net/addgene:141572 ; RRID:Addgene_141572)
