>Addgene plasmid #141572 | TFORF0304 | depositor partial sequence | sequence record 276853 | Insert
ACCGCCACCATGGCTGTAACTGGAGATGACACAGATGAGGAAACTGAACTTGCCCCAAGTCACATGGCTG
CTGCCACTGGTGACATGCCAACTTACCAGATCCGAGCTCCTACTGCTGCTTTGCCACAGGGAGTGGTGAT
GGCTGCATCGCCCGGAAGTTTGCACAGTCCCCAGCAGCTGGCAGAAGAAGCAACACGCAAACGAGAGCTG
AGGCTAATGAAAAACAGGGAAGCTGCCAAAGAATGTCGACGTCGAAAGAAAGAATATGTAAAATGTCTGG
AGAGCCGAGTTGCAGTGCTGGAAGTCCAGAACAAGAAGCTTATAGAGGAACTTGAAACCTTGAAAGACAT
TTGTTCTCCCAAAACAGATTACTAGTAATGAACTAGTCCGTAACTTGAAAGTATTTCGATTTCTTGGCTT
TATATATCTTGTGGAAAGGACGACCGCCCTCTACCGTCTGCGTAGGC
