>Addgene plasmid #141572 | TFORF0304 | depositor partial sequence | sequence record 276854 | Barcode
CCGCCCTCTACCGTCTGCGTAGGC
